Addgene plasmid #199660: pRK5-LYCHOS (GPR155) WT-HA
Purpose: Transient expression of LYCHOS (GPR155) WT
Depositing lab: Roberto Zoncu. Depositing organization: University of California, Berkeley. Publication: Lysosomal GPCR-like protein LYCHOS signals cholesterol sufficiency to mTORC1. Shin HR, Citron YR, Wang L, Tribouillard L, Goul CS, Stipp R, Sugasawa Y, Jain A, Samson N, Lim CY, Davis OB, Castaneda-Carpio D, Qian M, Nomura DK, Perera RM, Park E, Covey DF, Laplante M, Evers AS, Zoncu R. Science. 2022 Sep 16;377(6612):1290-1298. doi: 10.1126/science.abg6621. Epub 2022 Aug 25. PubMed 36007018.
Backbone
  Vector backbone: pRK5
  Vector type: Mammalian Expression
Growth in bacteria
  Bacterial resistance: Ampicillin, 100 μg/mL
  Growth temperature: 37°C
  Growth strain: DH5alpha
  Copy number: High Copy
Gene/Insert
  Gene/Insert name: GPR155
  Species: H. sapiens (human)
  Entrez Gene: GPR155 (a.k.a. DEP.7, DEPDC3, PGR22)
  Promoter: CMV
  Tag / fusion protein: HA (C terminal on insert)
  Cloning method: Restriction Enzyme; 5′ cloning site ClaI (not destroyed); 3′ cloning site BamHI (not destroyed)
  Sequencing primers: 5′ GATTTAGGTGACACTATAG
Terms and licenses: Academic/Nonprofit Terms; Industry Terms: Not Available to Industry
How to cite: pRK5-LYCHOS (GPR155) WT-HA was a gift from Roberto Zoncu (Addgene plasmid # 199660 ; http://n2t.net/addgene:199660 ; RRID:Addgene_199660)
