[The description below was written by a language model from this plasmid's Addgene catalogue record and pLannotate feature annotations shown in this document.]
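Description:
pRK5-LYCHOS (GPR155) WT-HA is a mammalian expression plasmid of about 7.3 kb, built on the pRK5 backbone for transient expression of wild-type human GPR155, the protein referred to as LYCHOS. It is maintained in E. coli as a high-copy plasmid through a ColE1/pUC-type origin and is selected with ampicillin via the β-lactamase gene and its native promoter. An M13 single-strand phage origin is also annotated, along with scattered backbone remnants (fragments of lacZα, lacI, rop and bom, plus the lac promoter and operator) that have no stated role in the construct's use.

The expression cassette begins with the human cytomegalovirus immediate early enhancer and promoter, followed by a short fragment of CMV intron A and an SP6 phage promoter, which can serve as a sequencing primer site or for in vitro transcription. The GPR155 open reading frame (roughly 2.6 kb) was inserted between ClaI and BamHI sites and is followed by an SV40 polyadenylation signal. The catalogue lists an HA epitope tag at the C terminus of the insert for antibody-based detection or immunoprecipitation; the automated annotation does not mark this tag as a separate feature. It also flags a short fragment resembling an IgH signal sequence just upstream of the coding region, whose significance the record does not explain. An SV40 enhancer/early promoter region lies downstream of the cassette, but no mammalian selection marker is annotated, consistent with transient use. The associated publication concerns LYCHOS as a lysosomal GPCR-like protein that signals cholesterol sufficiency to mTORC1, so the plasmid most plausibly serves as the wild-type reference in such signalling studies.
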