Features (pLannotate 1.2.2; 20 found; start..end, strand, type, name):
     14..393     +  enhancer       CMV enhancer: human cytomegalovirus immediate early enhancer
    394..597     +  promoter       CMV promoter: human cytomegalovirus (CMV) immediate early promoter
    733..776     +  intron         CMV intron (fragment): modified intron A from human cytomegalovirus
    828..846     +  promoter       SP6 promoter: promoter for bacteriophage SP6 RNA polymerase
    850..887     +  CDS            IgH signal sequence (fragment): signal sequence from the mouse immunoglobulin heavy chain variable region
    924..3533    +  CDS            GPR155: GP155_HUMAN - Also known as PGR22. Experimental evidence at transcript level: Swiss-Prot protein existence level 2. From Homo sapiens (Human).
   3621..3755    +  polyA_signal   SV40 poly(A) signal: SV40 polyadenylation signal
   3824..4181    +  promoter       SV40 promoter: SV40 enhancer and early promoter
   4200..4354    +  CDS            lacZα (fragment): LacZα fragment of β-galactosidase; lacZ fragment
   4360..4411    -  misc_feature   bom (fragment): basis of mobility region from pBR322
   4430..4810    +  rep_origin     M13 ori (sequence partly withheld): M13 bacteriophage origin of replication; arrow indicates direction of (+) strand synthesis
   4886..4935    -  misc_feature   bom (fragment): basis of mobility region from pBR322
   5037..5072    -  CDS            rop (fragment): Rop protein, which maintains plasmids at low copy number; rop
   5167..5271    +  promoter       AmpR promoter: bla
   5272..6132    +  CDS            AmpR: β-lactamase; bla; confers resistance to ampicillin, carbenicillin, and related antibiotics
   6303..6891    +  rep_origin     ori: high-copy-number ColE1/pMB1/pBR322/pUC origin of replication
   7074..7166    +  CDS            lacI (fragment): lac repressor; lacI; The lac repressor binds to the lac operator to inhibit transcription in E. coli. This inhibition can be relieved by adding lactose or isopropyl-β-D-thiogalactopyranoside (IPTG).
   7179..7200    +  protein_bind   CAP binding site: CAP binding activates transcription in the presence of cAMP. E. coli catabolite activator protein
   7215..7245    +  promoter       lac promoter: promoter for the E. coli lac operon
   7253..7269    +  protein_bind   lac operator: The lac repressor binds to the lac operator to inhibit transcription in E. coli. This inhibition can be relieved by adding lactose or isopropyl-β-D-thiogalactopyranoside (IPTG). lac repressor encoded by lacI
>Addgene plasmid #199660 | pRK5-LYCHOS (GPR155) WT-HA | addgene full sequence | sequence record 392061 | Addgene NGS Result
TTCGAGCTCGCCCGACATTGATTATTGACTAGTTATTAATAGTAATCAATTACGGGGTCATTAGTTCATA
GCCCATATATGGAGTTCCGCGTTACATAACTTACGGTAAATGGCCCGCCTGGCTGACCGCCCAACGACCC
CCGCCCATTGACGTCAATAATGACGTATGTTCCCATAGTAACGCCAATAGGGACTTTCCATTGACGTCAA
TGGGTGGAGTATTTACGGTAAACTGCCCACTTGGCAGTACATCAAGTGTATCATATGCCAAGTACGCCCC
CTATTGACGTCAATGACGGTAAATGGCCCGCCTGGCATTATGCCCAGTACATGACCTTATGGGACTTTCC
TACTTGGCAGTACATCTACGTATTAGTCATCGCTATTACCATGGTGATGCGGTTTTGGCAGTACATCAAT
GGGCGTGGATAGCGGTTTGACTCACGGGGATTTCCAAGTCTCCACCCCATTGACGTCAATGGGAGTTTGT
TTTGGCACCAAAATCAACGGGACTTTCCAAAATGTCGTAACAACTCCGCCCCATTGACGCAAATGGGCGG
TAGGCGTGTACGGTGGGAGGTCTATATAAGCAGAGCTCGTTTAGTGAACCGTCAGATCGCCTGGAGACGC
CATCCACGCTGTTTTGACCTCCATAGAAGACACCGGGACCGATCCAGCCTCCGCGGCCGGGAACGGTGCA
TTGGAACGCGGATTCCCCGTGCCAAGAGTGACGTAAGTACCGCCTATAGAGTCTATAGGCCCACCCCCTT
GGCTTCGTTAGAACGCGGCTACAATTAATACATAACCTTATGTATCATACACATACGATTTAGGTGACAC
TATAGAATAACATCCACTTTGCCTTTCTCTCCACAGGTGTCCACTCCCAGGTCCAACTGCACCTCGGTTC
TATCGATGCCACCATGAATTCTAATTTACCTGCAGAGAACTTAACCATTGCAGTCAATATGACCAAGACT
TTGCCTACAGCAGTAACGCATGGATTTAATTCCACTAATGACCCACCTTCAATGTCAATTACAAGGCTTT
TTCCAGCCTTACTGGAATGCTTTGGCATTGTCCTTTGTGGCTACATAGCAGGAAGGGCCAATGTCATAAC
ATCAACCCAGGCCAAAGGACTAGGAAATTTTGTCTCCAGATTTGCACTTCCAGCTTTATTATTCAAAAAC
ATGGTTGTACTTAATTTTTCCAATGTGGACTGGTCCTTCCTATATAGTATCTTAATTGCCAAAGCTTCTG
TATTTTTCATTGTATGTGTATTAACCTTATTGGTTGCCAGTCCTGATAGTCGATTTAGCAAAGCTGGACT
ATTCCCTATTTTTGCTACACAAAGTAATGACTTTGCATTGGGATACCCTATAGTTGAAGCTTTATATCAA
ACTACATACCCAGAATATCTCCAGTACATTTATTTGGTGGCACCAATATCTCTTATGATGTTAAACCCTA
TAGGGTTTATTTTCTGTGAAATCCAAAAGTGGAAAGACACTCAAAATGCTTCTCAAAATAAAATAAAAAT
TGTGGGACTCGGACTCCTGCGTGTATTACAGAACCCAATAGTATTTATGGTCTTCATTGGCATCGCCTTC
AATTTTATTCTTGATCGAAAGGTACCTGTATATGTCGAAAATTTTCTTGATGGACTTGGAAATTCTTTTT
CTGGATCAGCCCTATTTTATCTTGGTCTCACGATGGTGGGAAAAATAAAGAGACTGAAGAAGTCGGCATT
TGTAGTACTAATTCTTCTCATCACAGCTAAACTTCTGGTGCTGCCACTTCTGTGCAGAGAAATGGTGGAA
CTCTTGGACAAGGGCGACAGTGTGGTGAACCATACAAGTTTATCAAATTATGCATTTCTGTATGGTGTAT
TTCCTGTAGCACCAGGAGTGGCTATCTTTGCAACACAATTCAACATGGAAGTAGAAATTATAACCTCAGG
GATGGTGATAAGCACATTTGTGTCTGCTCCCATCATGTACGTTTCTGCCTGGTTACTGACCTTTCCCACT
ATGGACCCTAAGCCATTGGCATATGCCATCCAGAATGTTAGTTTTGATATAAGTATTGTCAGCCTGATCT
CCTTGATCTGGTCTCTGGCTATTCTTCTTTTGAGTAAGAAATATAAACAGCTTCCTCATATGCTTACAAC
TAATTTACTCATTGCTCAGTCTATTGTCTGTGCTGGAATGATGATATGGAATTTTGTTAAAGAAAAAAAT
TTTGTTGGACAAATTTTGGTGTTTGTTCTATTGTACAGCTCCCTCTATAGCACCTACCTGTGGACAGGCC
TTCTAGCAATTTCTTTGTTTCTTTTGAAAAAGCGAGAGAGGGTACAAATTCCTGTTGGAATAATCATAAT
ATCTGGCTGGGGAATTCCTGCTCTCCTTGTTGGTGTTCTTTTGATAACTGGAAAACACAATGGAGATAGC
ATTGACTCAGCCTTCTTTTATGGAAAAGAACAGATGATCACCACAGCAGTCACCCTGTTCTGCAGCATCC
TGATAGCTGGCATATCCCTCATGTGCATGAACCAGACTGCCCAAGCAGGAAGCTATGAAGGTTTCGATCA
GTCTCAGAGCCACAAAGTGGTGGAGCCTGGAAATACTGCTTTTGAGGAGAGTCCAGCACCAGTAAATGAA
CCAGAACTTTTTACAAGCTCTATTCCAGAAACAAGTTGCTGCTCCTGCTCCATGGGAAATGGTGAATTAC
ACTGCCCATCAATAGAGCCAATAGCAAACACAAGCACCAGTGAGCCTGTGATTCCTTCGTTTGAGAAAAA
CAATCATTGTGTGAGTCGCTGTAACTCCCAGAGCTGCATATTAGCCCAGGAAGAAGAACAGTATCTACAG
AGTGGAGACCAGCAACTGACCCGACATGTGTTGCTGTGTTTACTTCTCATCATTGGCCTGTTCGCTAATC
TTTCCAGTTGTTTATGGTGGCTATTCAACCAAGAGCCTGGAAGACTTTATGTTGAGTTACAGTTTTTCTG
TGCCGTGTTTAACTTTGGTCAGGGATTTATTTCCTTTGGAATCTTTGGATTAGATAAACATTTAATCATC
CTGCCTTTCAAAAGAAGACTTGAATTCCTATGGAACAATAAAGACACAGCAGAAAACAGGGATTCTCCTG
TTTCAGAGGAAATAAAAATGACCTGTCAACAATTTATCCATTATCACCGTGACCTCTGTATCCGAAACAT
TGTCAAAGAAAGAAGGTGTGGTGCAAAGACTTCTGCTGGAACTTTCTGTGGCTGTGACCTGGTGAGCTGG
CTAATTGAAGTCGGCCTTGCCTCCGACCGTGGTGAAGCTGTGATATACGGAGACAGGCTGGTACAAGGGG
GAGTCATCCAACATATTACCAATGAGTATGAATTCCGGGATGAGTACTTGTTTTACAGATTTCTTCAAAA
GAGTCCTGAACAGAGTCCTCCTGCTATTAATGCAAACACTCTCCAACAGGAAAGATATAAAGAAATTGAG
CATTCATCCCCACCCTCACATTCCCCTAAGACCAGATCTAATGGTGGTGGTGGTGGGATGGGCTACCCCT
ATGATGTGCCTGACTACGCATAAGGATCCCCAGCTTGGCCGCCATGGCCCAACTTGTTTATTGCAGCTTA
TAATGGTTACAAATAAAGCAATAGCATCACAAATTTCACAAATAAAGCATTTTTTTCACTGCATTCTAGT
TGTGGTTTGTCCAAACTCATCAATGTATCTTATCATGTCTGGATCGGGAATTAATTCGGCGCAGCACCAT
GGCCTGAAATAACCTCTGAAAGAGGAACTTGGTTAGGTACCTTCTGAGGCGGAAAGAACCAGCTGTGGAA
TGTGTGTCAGTTAGGGTGTGGAAAGTCCCCAGGCTCCCCAGCAGGCAGAAGTATGCAAAGCATGCATCTC
AATTAGTCAGCAACCAGGTGTGGAAAGTCCCCAGGCTCCCCAGCAGGCAGAAGTATGCAAAGCATGCATC
TCAATTAGTCAGCAACCATAGTCCCGCCCCTAACTCCGCCCATCCCGCCCCTAACTCCGCCCAGTTCCGC
CCATTCTCCGCCCCATGGCTGACTAATTTTTTTTATTTATGCAGAGGCCGAGGCCGCCTCGGCCTCTGAG
CTATTCCAGAAGTAGTGAGGAGGCTTTTTTGGAGGCCTAGGCTTTTGCAAAAAGCTGTTAACAGCTTGGC
ACTGGCCGTCGTTTTACAACGTCGTGACTGGGAAAACCCTGGCGTTACCCAACTTAATCGCCTTGCAGCA
CATCCCCCTTTCGCCAGCTGGCGTAATAGCGAAGAGGCCCGCACCGATCGCCCTTCCCAACAGTTGCGCA
GCCTGAATGGCGAATGGCGCCTGATGCGGTATTTTCTCCTTACGCATCTGTGCGGTATTTCACACCGCAT
A
[142 nt withheld, positions 4412-4553]
C
[141 nt withheld, positions 4555-4695]
CCTTTGACGTTGGAGTCCACGTTCTTT
[37 nt withheld, positions 4723-4759]
ACCCTATCTCGGGCTATTCTTTTGATTTATAAGGGATTTTGCCGATTTCGGCCTATTGGTTAAAAAATGA
GCTGATTTAACAAAAATTTAACGCGAATTTTAACAAAATATTAACGTTTACAATTTTATGGTGCACTCTC
AGTACAATCTGCTCTGATGCCGCATAGTTAAGCCAGCCCCGACACCCGCCAACACCCGCTGACGCGCCCT
GACGGGCTTGTCTGCTCCCGGCATCCGCTTACAGACAAGCTGTGACCGTCTCCGGGAGCTGCATGTGTCA
GAGGTTTTCACCGTCATCACCGAAACGCGCGAGACGAAAGGGCCTCGTGATACGCCTATTTTTATAGGTT
AATGTCATGATAATAATGGTTTCTTAGACGTCAGGTGGCACTTTTCGGGGAAATGTGCGCGGAACCCCTA
TTTGTTTATTTTTCTAAATACATTCAAATATGTATCCGCTCATGAGACAATAACCCTGATAAATGCTTCA
ATAATATTGAAAAAGGAAGAGTATGAGTATTCAACATTTCCGTGTCGCCCTTATTCCCTTTTTTGCGGCA
TTTTGCCTTCCTGTTTTTGCTCACCCAGAAACGCTGGTGAAAGTAAAAGATGCTGAAGATCAGTTGGGTG
CACGAGTGGGTTACATCGAACTGGATCTCAACAGCGGTAAGATCCTTGAGAGTTTTCGCCCCGAAGAACG
TTTTCCAATGATGAGCACTTTTAAAGTTCTGCTATGTGGCGCGGTATTATCCCGTATTGACGCCGGGCAA
GAGCAACTCGGTCGCCGCATACACTATTCTCAGAATGACTTGGTTGAGTACTCACCAGTCACAGAAAAGC
ATCTTACGGATGGCATGACAGTAAGAGAATTATGCAGTGCTGCCATAACCATGAGTGATAACACTGCGGC
CAACTTACTTCTGACAACGATCGGAGGACCGAAGGAGCTAACCGCTTTTTTGCACAACATGGGGGATCAT
GTAACTCGCCTTGATCGTTGGGAACCGGAGCTGAATGAAGCCATACCAAACGACGAGCGTGACACCACGA
TGCCTGTAGCAATGGCAACAACGTTGCGCAAACTATTAACTGGCGAACTACTTACTCTAGCTTCCCGGCA
ACAATTAATAGACTGGATGGAGGCGGATAAAGTTGCAGGACCACTTCTGCGCTCGGCCCTTCCGGCTGGC
TGGTTTATTGCTGATAAATCTGGAGCCGGTGAGCGTGGGTCTCGCGGTATCATTGCAGCACTGGGGCCAG
ATGGTAAGCCCTCCCGTATCGTAGTTATCTACACGACGGGGAGTCAGGCAACTATGGATGAACGAAATAG
ACAGATCGCTGAGATAGGTGCCTCACTGATTAAGCATTGGTAACTGTCAGACCAAGTTTACTCATATATA
CTTTAGATTGATTTAAAACTTCATTTTTAATTTAAAAGGATCTAGGTGAAGATCCTTTTTGATAATCTCA
TGACCAAAATCCCTTAACGTGAGTTTTCGTTCCACTGAGCGTCAGACCCCGTAGAAAAGATCAAAGGATC
TTCTTGAGATCCTTTTTTTCTGCGCGTAATCTGCTGCTTGCAAACAAAAAAACCACCGCTACCAGCGGTG
GTTTGTTTGCCGGATCAAGAGCTACCAACTCTTTTTCCGAAGGTAACTGGCTTCAGCAGAGCGCAGATAC
CAAATACTGTTCTTCTAGTGTAGCCGTAGTTAGGCCACCACTTCAAGAACTCTGTAGCACCGCCTACATA
CCTCGCTCTGCTAATCCTGTTACCAGTGGCTGCTGCCAGTGGCGATAAGTCGTGTCTTACCGGGTTGGAC
TCAAGACGATAGTTACCGGATAAGGCGCAGCGGTCGGGCTGAACGGGGGGTTCGTGCACACAGCCCAGCT
TGGAGCGAACGACCTACACCGAACTGAGATACCTACAGCGTGAGCTATGAGAAAGCGCCACGCTTCCCGA
AGGGAGAAAGGCGGACAGGTATCCGGTAAGCGGCAGGGTCGGAACAGGAGAGCGCACGAGGGAGCTTCCA
GGGGGAAACGCCTGGTATCTTTATAGTCCTGTCGGGTTTCGCCACCTCTGACTTGAGCGTCGATTTTTGT
GATGCTCGTCAGGGGGGCGGAGCCTATGGAAAAACGCCAGCAACGCGGCCTTTTTACGGTTCCTGGCCTT
TTGCTGGCCTTTTGCTCACATGTTCTTTCCTGCGTTATCCCCTGATTCTGTGGATAACCGTATTACCGCC
TTTGAGTGAGCTGATACCGCTCGCCGCAGCCGAACGACCGAGCGCAGCGAGTCAGTGAGCGAGGAAGCGG
AAGAGCGCCCAATACGCAAACCGCCTCTCCCCGCGCGTTGGCCGATTCATTAATGCAGCTGGCACGACAG
GTTTCCCGACTGGAAAGCGGGCAGTGAGCGCAACGCAATTAATGTGAGTTAGCTCACTCATTAGGCACCC
CAGGCTTTACACTTTATGCTTCCGGCTCGTATGTTGTGTGGAATTGTGAGCGGATAACAATTTCACACAG
GAAACAGCTATGACATGATTACGAATTAA
